LOCUS       Exported 9670 bp ds-DNA circular SYN 12-MAY-2021
DEFINITION  Expresses EGFP-tagged inner mitochondrial membrane marker.
ACCESSION   .
VERSION     .
KEYWORDS    pLVX-EF1a-CCO-IRES-Puromycin
SOURCE      synthetic DNA construct
  ORGANISM  synthetic DNA construct
REFERENCE   1 (bases 1 to 9670)
  AUTHORS   Schormann W, Hariharan S, Andrews DW
  TITLE     A reference library for assigning protein subcellular localizations
            by image-based machine learning.
  JOURNAL   J Cell Biol. 2020 Mar 2;219(3). pii: 133635. doi:
            10.1083/jcb.201904090.
  PUBMED    31968357
REFERENCE   2 (bases 1 to 9670)
  AUTHORS   .
  TITLE     Direct Submission
  JOURNAL   Exported May 12, 2021 from SnapGene Server 1.1.58
            http://www.snapgene.com
FEATURES             Location/Qualifiers
     source          1..9670
                     /organism="synthetic DNA construct"
                     /mol_type="other DNA"
     LTR             1..634
                     /label=3' LTR
                     /note="3' long terminal repeat (LTR) from HIV-1"
     misc_feature    681..806
                     /label=HIV-1 Psi
                     /note="packaging signal of human immunodeficiency virus
                     type 1"
     misc_feature    1303..1536
                     /label=RRE
                     /note="The Rev response element (RRE) of HIV-1 allows for
                     Rev-dependent mRNA export from the nucleus to the
                     cytoplasm."
     CDS             1721..1765
                     /codon_start=1
                     /product="antigenic peptide corresponding to amino acids
                     655 to 669 of the HIV envelope protein gp41 (Lutje Hulsik
                     et al., 2013)"
                     /label=gp41 peptide
                     /note="recognized by the 2H10 single-chain llama nanobody"
                     /translation="KNEQELLELDKWASL"
     misc_feature    2028..2143
                     /label=cPPT/CTS
                     /note="central polypurine tract and central termination
                     sequence of HIV-1 (lacking the first T)"
     promoter        2338..3519
                     /label=EF-1-alpha promoter
                     /note="strong constitutive promoter for human elongation
                     factor EF-1-alpha"
     intron          2568..3510
                     /label=EF-1-alpha intron A
                     /note="intron upstream of the start codon of human
                     EF-1-alpha"
     primer_bind     3467..3487
                     /label=EF1a-F
                     /note="Human elongation factor-1a promoter, forward primer"
     CDS             3575..3649
                     /codon_start=1
                     /product="mitochondrial presequence of human cytochrome c
                     oxidase subunit VIII (Rizutto et al., 1989)"
                     /label=COX8 presequence
                     /translation="MSVLTPLLLRGLTGSARRLPVPRAK"
     regulatory      3677..3686
                     /regulatory_class="other"
                     /note="vertebrate consensus sequence for strong initiation
                     of translation (Kozak, 1987)"
     CDS             3683..4402
                     /codon_start=1
                     /product="the original enhanced GFP (Yang et al., 1996)"
                     /label=EGFP
                     /note="mammalian codon-optimized"
                     /translation="MVSKGEELFTGVVPILVELDGDVNGHKFSVSGEGEGDATYGKLTL
                     KFICTTGKLPVPWPTLVTTLTYGVQCFSRYPDHMKQHDFFKSAMPEGYVQERTIFFKDD
                     GNYKTRAEVKFEGDTLVNRIELKGIDFKEDGNILGHKLEYNYNSHNVYIMADKQKNGIK
                     VNFKIRHNIEDGSVQLADHYQQNTPIGDGPVLLPDNHYLSTQSALSKDPNEKRDHMVLL
                     EFVTAAGITLGMDELYK"
     CDS             3683..4399
                     /codon_start=1
                     /product="enhanced GFP"
                     /label=EGFP
                     /translation="MVSKGEELFTGVVPILVELDGDVNGHKFSVSGEGEGDATYGKLTL
                     KFICTTGKLPVPWPTLVTTLTYGVQCFSRYPDHMKQHDFFKSAMPEGYVQERTIFFKDD
                     GNYKTRAEVKFEGDTLVNRIELKGIDFKEDGNILGHKLEYNYNSHNVYIMADKQKNGIK
                     VNFKIRHNIEDGSVQLADHYQQNTPIGDGPVLLPDNHYLSTQSALSKDPNEKRDHMVLL
                     EFVTAAGITLGMDELYK"
     primer_bind     complement(3728..3749)
                     /label=EGFP-N
                     /note="EGFP, reverse primer"
     primer_bind     complement(3989..4008)
                     /label=EXFP-R
                     /note="For distinguishing EGFP variants, reverse primer"
     primer_bind     4336..4357
                     /label=EGFP-C
                     /note="EGFP, forward primer"
     misc_feature    4420..4993
                     /label=IRES
                     /note="internal ribosome entry site (IRES) of the
                     encephalomyocarditis virus (EMCV)"
     primer_bind     complement(4587..4604)
                     /label=IRES reverse
                     /note="IRES internal ribosome entry site, reverse primer.
                     Also called pCDH-rev"
     primer_bind     4814..4833
                     /label=IRES-F
                     /note="IRES internal ribosome entry site, forward primer"
     CDS             5026..5625
                     /codon_start=1
                     /gene="pac from Streptomyces alboniger"
                     /product="puromycin N-acetyltransferase"
                     /label=PuroR
                     /note="confers resistance to puromycin"
                     /translation="MTEYKPTVRLATRDDVPRAVRTLAAAFADYPATRHTVDPDRHIER
                     VTELQELFLTRVGLDIGKVWVADDGAAVAVWTTPESVEAGAVFAEIGPRMAELSGSRLA
                     AQQQMEGLLAPHRPKEPAWFLATVGVSPDHQGKGLGSAVVLPGVEAAERAGVPAFLETS
                     APRNLPFYERLGFTVTADVEVPEGPRTWCMTRKPGA"
     primer_bind     complement(5026..5045)
                     /label=Puro-R
                     /note="Puromycin resistance gene, reverse primer. Also
                     called puro-variant-R"
     primer_bind     5522..5542
                     /label=Puro-F
                     /note="Puromycin resistance gene, forward primer"
     misc_feature    5639..6227
                     /label=WPRE
                     /note="woodchuck hepatitis virus posttranscriptional
                     regulatory element"
     primer_bind     complement(5692..5712)
                     /label=WPRE-R
                     /note="WPRE, reverse primer"
     CDS             complement(6110..6121)
                     /codon_start=1
                     /product="Factor Xa recognition and cleavage site"
                     /label=Factor Xa site
                     /translation="IEGR"
     LTR             6434..7067
                     /label=3' LTR
                     /note="3' long terminal repeat (LTR) from HIV-1"
     primer_bind     complement(7195..7211)
                     /label=M13 rev
                     /note="common sequencing primer, one of multiple similar
                     variants"
     primer_bind     complement(7195..7211)
                     /label=M13 Reverse
                     /note="In lacZ gene. Also called M13-rev"
     primer_bind     complement(7208..7230)
                     /label=M13/pUC Reverse
                     /note="In lacZ gene"
     protein_bind    7219..7235
                     /label=lac operator
                     /bound_moiety="lac repressor encoded by lacI"
                     /note="The lac repressor binds to the lac operator to
                     inhibit transcription in E. coli. This inhibition can be
                     relieved by adding lactose or
                     isopropyl-beta-D-thiogalactopyranoside (IPTG)."
     promoter        complement(7243..7273)
                     /label=lac promoter
                     /note="promoter for the E. coli lac operon"
     protein_bind    7288..7309
                     /label=CAP binding site
                     /bound_moiety="E. coli catabolite activator protein"
                     /note="CAP binding activates transcription in the presence
                     of cAMP."
     primer_bind     complement(7426..7443)
                     /label=L4440
                     /note="L4440 vector, forward primer"
     rep_origin      complement(7597..8185)
                     /direction=LEFT
                     /label=ori
                     /note="high-copy-number ColE1/pMB1/pBR322/pUC origin of
                     replication"
     primer_bind     complement(7677..7696)
                     /label=pBR322ori-F
                     /note="pBR322 origin, forward primer"
     CDS             complement(8356..9216)
                     /codon_start=1
                     /gene="bla"
                     /product="beta-lactamase"
                     /label=AmpR
                     /note="confers resistance to ampicillin, carbenicillin, and
                     related antibiotics"
                     /translation="MSIQHFRVALIPFFAAFCLPVFAHPETLVKVKDAEDQLGARVGYI
                     ELDLNSGKILESFRPEERFPMMSTFKVLLCGAVLSRIDAGQEQLGRRIHYSQNDLVEYS
                     PVTEKHLTDGMTVRELCSAAITMSDNTAANLLLTTIGGPKELTAFLHNMGDHVTRLDRW
                     EPELNEAIPNDERDTTMPVAMATTLRKLLTGELLTLASRQQLIDWMEADKVAGPLLRSA
                     LPAGWFIADKSGAGERGSRGIIAALGPDGKPSRIVVIYTTGSQATMDERNRQIAEIGAS
                     LIKHW"
     primer_bind     8979..8998
                     /label=Amp-R
                     /note="Ampicillin resistance gene, reverse primer"
     promoter        complement(9217..9321)
                     /gene="bla"
                     /label=AmpR promoter
     polyA_signal    9369..9503
                     /label=SV40 poly(A) signal
                     /note="SV40 polyadenylation signal"
     primer_bind     complement(9406..9425)
                     /label=SV40pA-R
                     /note="SV40 polyA, reverse primer"
     primer_bind     9460..9479
                     /label=EBV-rev
                     /note="SV40 polyA terminator, reverse primer"
ORIGIN
        1 tggaagggct aattcactcc caaagaagac aagatatcct tgatctgtgg atctaccaca
       61 cacaaggcta cttccctgat tagcagaact acacaccagg gccaggggtc agatatccac
      121 tgacctttgg atggtgctac aagctagtac cagttgagcc agataaggta gaagaggcca
      181 ataaaggaga gaacaccagc ttgttacacc ctgtgagcct gcatgggatg gatgacccgg
      241 agagagaagt gttagagtgg aggtttgaca gccgcctagc atttcatcac gtggcccgag
      301 agctgcatcc ggagtacttc aagaactgct gatatcgagc ttgctacaag ggactttccg
      361 ctggggactt tccagggagg cgtggcctgg gcgggactgg ggagtggcga gccctcagat
      421 cctgcatata agcagctgct ttttgcctgt actgggtctc tctggttaga ccagatctga
      481 gcctgggagc tctctggcta actagggaac ccactgctta agcctcaata aagcttgcct
      541 tgagtgcttc aagtagtgtg tgcccgtctg ttgtgtgact ctggtaacta gagatccctc
      601 agaccctttt agtcagtgtg gaaaatctct agcagtggcg cccgaacagg gacttgaaag
      661 cgaaagggaa accagaggag ctctctcgac gcaggactcg gcttgctgaa gcgcgcacgg
      721 caagaggcga ggggcggcga ctggtgagta cgccaaaaat tttgactagc ggaggctaga
      781 aggagagaga tgggtgcgag agcgtcagta ttaagcgggg gagaattaga tcgcgatggg
      841 aaaaaattcg gttaaggcca gggggaaaga aaaaatataa attaaaacat atagtatggg
      901 caagcaggga gctagaacga ttcgcagtta atcctggcct gttagaaaca tcagaaggct
      961 gtagacaaat actgggacag ctacaaccat cccttcagac aggatcagaa gaacttagat
     1021 cattatataa tacagtagca accctctatt gtgtgcatca aaggatagag ataaaagaca
     1081 ccaaggaagc tttagacaag atagaggaag agcaaaacaa aagtaagacc accgcacagc
     1141 aagcggccgg ccgctgatct tcagacctgg aggaggagat atgagggaca attggagaag
     1201 tgaattatat aaatataaag tagtaaaaat tgaaccatta ggagtagcac ccaccaaggc
     1261 aaagagaaga gtggtgcaga gagaaaaaag agcagtggga ataggagctt tgttccttgg
     1321 gttcttggga gcagcaggaa gcactatggg cgcagcgtca atgacgctga cggtacaggc
     1381 cagacaatta ttgtctggta tagtgcagca gcagaacaat ttgctgaggg ctattgaggc
     1441 gcaacagcat ctgttgcaac tcacagtctg gggcatcaag cagctccagg caagaatcct
     1501 ggctgtggaa agatacctaa aggatcaaca gctcctgggg atttggggtt gctctggaaa
     1561 actcatttgc accactgctg tgccttggaa tgctagttgg agtaataaat ctctggaaca
     1621 gatttggaat cacacgacct ggatggagtg ggacagagaa attaacaatt acacaagctt
     1681 aatacactcc ttaattgaag aatcgcaaaa ccagcaagaa aagaatgaac aagaattatt
     1741 ggaattagat aaatgggcaa gtttgtggaa ttggtttaac ataacaaatt ggctgtggta
     1801 tataaaatta ttcataatga tagtaggagg cttggtaggt ttaagaatag tttttgctgt
     1861 actttctata gtgaatagag ttaggcaggg atattcacca ttatcgtttc agacccacct
     1921 cccaaccccg aggggacccg acaggcccga aggaatagaa gaagaaggtg gagagagaga
     1981 cagagacaga tccattcgat tagtgaacgg atctcgacgg tatcgccttt aaaagaaaag
     2041 gggggattgg ggggtacagt gcaggggaaa gaatagtaga cataatagca acagacatac
     2101 aaactaaaga attacaaaaa caaattacaa aaattcaaaa ttttcgggtt tattacaggg
     2161 acagcagaga tccagtttat cgatgagtaa ttcatacaaa aggactcgcc cctgccttgg
     2221 ggaatcccag ggaccgtcgt taaactccca ctaacgtaga acccagagat cgctgcgttc
     2281 ccgccccctc acccgcccgc tctcgtcatc actgaggtgg agaagagcat gcgtgaggct
     2341 ccggtgcccg tcagtgggca gagcgcacat cgcccacagt ccccgagaag ttggggggag
     2401 gggtcggcaa ttgaaccggt gcctagagaa ggtggcgcgg ggtaaactgg gaaagtgatg
     2461 tcgtgtactg gctccgcctt tttcccgagg gtgggggaga accgtatata agtgcagtag
     2521 tcgccgtgaa cgttcttttt cgcaacgggt ttgccgccag aacacaggta agtgccgtgt
     2581 gtggttcccg cgggcctggc ctctttacgg gttatggccc ttgcgtgcct tgaattactt
     2641 ccacgcccct ggctgcagta cgtgattctt gatcccgagc ttcgggttgg aagtgggtgg
     2701 gagagttcga ggccttgcgc ttaaggagcc ccttcgcctc gtgcttgagt tgaggcctgg
     2761 cttgggcgct ggggccgccg cgtgcgaatc tggtggcacc ttcgcgcctg tctcgctgct
     2821 ttcgataagt ctctagccat ttaaaatttt tgatgacctg ctgcgacgct ttttttctgg
     2881 caagatagtc ttgtaaatgc gggccaagat ctgcacactg gtatttcggt ttttggggcc
     2941 gcgggcggcg acggggcccg tgcgtcccag cgcacatgtt cggcgaggcg gggcctgcga
     3001 gcgcggccac cgagaatcgg acgggggtag tctcaagctg gccggcctgc tctggtgcct
     3061 ggcctcgcgc cgccgtgtat cgccccgccc tgggcggcaa ggctggcccg gtcggcacca
     3121 gttgcgtgag cggaaagatg gccgcttccc ggccctgctg cagggagctc aaaatggagg
     3181 acgcggcgct cgggagagcg ggcgggtgag tcacccacac aaaggaaaag ggcctttccg
     3241 tcctcagccg tcgcttcatg tgactccacg gagtaccggg cgccgtccag gcacctcgat
     3301 tagttctcga gcttttggag tacgtcgtct ttaggttggg gggaggggtt ttatgcgatg
     3361 gagtttcccc acactgagtg ggtggagact gaagttaggc cagcttggca cttgatgtaa
     3421 ttctccttgg aatttgccct ttttgagttt ggatcttggt tcattctcaa gcctcagaca
     3481 gtggttcaaa gtttttttct tccatttcag gtgtcgtgag gatctatttc cggtgaattc
     3541 ctcgagacta gttctagagc ggccgcaccg gatcatgtcc gtcctgacgc cgctgctgct
     3601 gcggggcttg acaggctcgg cccggcggct cccagtgccg cgcgccaaga tccattcgtt
     3661 gggggatcca ccggtcgcca ccatggtgag caagggcgag gagctgttca ccggggtggt
     3721 gcccatcctg gtcgagctgg acggcgacgt aaacggccac aagttcagcg tgtccggcga
     3781 gggcgagggc gatgccacct acggcaagct gaccctgaag ttcatctgca ccaccggcaa
     3841 gctgcccgtg ccctggccca ccctcgtgac caccctgacc tacggcgtgc agtgcttcag
     3901 ccgctacccc gaccacatga agcagcacga cttcttcaag tccgccatgc ccgaaggcta
     3961 cgtccaggag cgcaccatct tcttcaagga cgacggcaac tacaagaccc gcgccgaggt
     4021 gaagttcgag ggcgacaccc tggtgaaccg catcgagctg aagggcatcg acttcaagga
     4081 ggacggcaac atcctggggc acaagctgga gtacaactac aacagccaca acgtctatat
     4141 catggccgac aagcagaaga acggcatcaa ggtgaacttc aagatccgcc acaacatcga
     4201 ggacggcagc gtgcagctcg ccgaccacta ccagcagaac acccccatcg gcgacggccc
     4261 cgtgctgctg cccgacaacc actacctgag cacccagtcc gccctgagca aagaccccaa
     4321 cgagaagcgc gatcacatgg tcctgctgga gttcgtgacc gccgccggga tcactctcgg
     4381 catggacgag ctgtacaagt aaagcggccg cggatcccgc ccctctccct cccccccccc
     4441 taacgttact ggccgaagcc gcttggaata aggccggtgt gcgtttgtct atatgttatt
     4501 ttccaccata ttgccgtctt ttggcaatgt gagggcccgg aaacctggcc ctgtcttctt
     4561 gacgagcatt cctaggggtc tttcccctct cgccaaagga atgcaaggtc tgttgaatgt
     4621 cgtgaaggaa gcagttcctc tggaagcttc ttgaagacaa acaacgtctg tagcgaccct
     4681 ttgcaggcag cggaaccccc cacctggcga caggtgcctc tgcggccaaa agccacgtgt
     4741 ataagataca cctgcaaagg cggcacaacc ccagtgccac gttgtgagtt ggatagttgt
     4801 ggaaagagtc aaatggctct cctcaagcgt attcaacaag gggctgaagg atgcccagaa
     4861 ggtaccccat tgtatgggat ctgatctggg gcctcggtgc acatgcttta catgtgttta
     4921 gtcgaggtta aaaaaacgtc taggcccccc gaaccacggg gacgtggttt tcctttgaaa
     4981 aacacgatga taagcttgcc acaacccaca aggagacgac cttccatgac cgagtacaag
     5041 cccacggtgc gcctcgccac ccgcgacgac gtcccccggg ccgtacgcac cctcgccgcc
     5101 gcgttcgccg actaccccgc cacgcgccac accgtcgacc cggaccgcca catcgagcgg
     5161 gtcaccgagc tgcaagaact cttcctcacg cgcgtcgggc tcgacatcgg caaggtgtgg
     5221 gtcgcggacg acggcgccgc ggtggcggtc tggaccacgc cggagagcgt cgaagcgggg
     5281 gcggtgttcg ccgagatcgg cccgcgcatg gccgagttga gcggttcccg gctggccgcg
     5341 cagcaacaga tggaaggcct cctggcgccg caccggccca aggagcccgc gtggttcctg
     5401 gccaccgtcg gcgtctcgcc cgaccaccag ggcaagggtc tgggcagcgc cgtcgtgctc
     5461 cccggagtgg aggcggccga gcgcgccggg gtgcccgcct tcctggagac ctccgcgccc
     5521 cgcaacctcc ccttctacga gcggctcggc ttcaccgtca ccgccgacgt cgaggtgccc
     5581 gaaggaccgc gcacctggtg catgacccgc aagcccggtg cctagacgcg tctggaacaa
     5641 tcaacctctg gattacaaaa tttgtgaaag attgactggt attcttaact atgttgctcc
     5701 ttttacgcta tgtggatacg ctgctttaat gcctttgtat catgctattg cttcccgtat
     5761 ggctttcatt ttctcctcct tgtataaatc ctggttgctg tctctttatg aggagttgtg
     5821 gcccgttgtc aggcaacgtg gcgtggtgtg cactgtgttt gctgacgcaa cccccactgg
     5881 ttggggcatt gccaccacct gtcagctcct ttccgggact ttcgctttcc ccctccctat
     5941 tgccacggcg gaactcatcg ccgcctgcct tgcccgctgc tggacagggg ctcggctgtt
     6001 gggcactgac aattccgtgg tgttgtcggg gaagctgacg tcctttccat ggctgctcgc
     6061 ctgtgttgcc acctggattc tgcgcgggac gtccttctgc tacgtccctt cggccctcaa
     6121 tccagcggac cttccttccc gcggcctgct gccggctctg cggcctcttc cgcgtcttcg
     6181 ccttcgccct cagacgagtc ggatctccct ttgggccgcc tccccgcctg gaattaattc
     6241 tgcagtcgag acctagaaaa acatggagca atcacaagta gcaatacagc agctaccaat
     6301 gctgattgtg cctggctaga agcacaagag gaggaggagg tgggttttcc agtcacacct
     6361 caggtacctt taagaccaat gacttacaag gcagctgtag atcttagcca ctttttaaaa
     6421 gaaaagaggg gactggaagg gctaattcac tcccaacgaa gacaagatat ccttgatctg
     6481 tggatctacc acacacaagg ctacttccct gattagcaga actacacacc agggccaggg
     6541 gtcagatatc cactgacctt tggatggtgc tacaagctag taccagttga gccagataag
     6601 gtagaagagg ccaataaagg agagaacacc agcttgttac accctgtgag cctgcatggg
     6661 atggatgacc cggagagaga agtgttagag tggaggtttg acagccgcct agcatttcat
     6721 cacgtggccc gagagctgca tccggagtac ttcaagaact gctgatatcg agcttgctac
     6781 aagggacttt ccgctgggga ctttccaggg aggcgtggcc tgggcgggac tggggagtgg
     6841 cgagccctca gatcctgcat ataagcagct gctttttgcc tgtactgggt ctctctggtt
     6901 agaccagatc tgagcctggg agctctctgg ctaactaggg aacccactgc ttaagcctca
     6961 ataaagcttg ccttgagtgc ttcaagtagt gtgtgcccgt ctgttgtgtg actctggtaa
     7021 ctagagatcc ctcagaccct tttagtcagt gtggaaaatc tctagcagta gtagttcatg
     7081 tcatcttatt attcagtatt tataacttgc aaagaaatga atatcagaga gtgagaggcc
     7141 ttgacattgc tagcgtttac cgtcgacctc tagctagagc ttggcgtaat catggtcata
     7201 gctgtttcct gtgtgaaatt gttatccgct cacaattcca cacaacatac gagccggaag
     7261 cataaagtgt aaagcctggg gtgcctaatg agtgagctaa ctcacattaa ttgcgttgcg
     7321 ctcactgccc gctttccagt cgggaaacct gtcgtgccag ctgcattaat gaatcggcca
     7381 acgcgcgggg agaggcggtt tgcgtattgg gcgctcttcc gcttcctcgc tcactgactc
     7441 gctgcgctcg gtcgttcggc tgcggcgagc ggtatcagct cactcaaagg cggtaatacg
     7501 gttatccaca gaatcagggg ataacgcagg aaagaacatg tgagcaaaag gccagcaaaa
     7561 ggccaggaac cgtaaaaagg ccgcgttgct ggcgtttttc cataggctcc gcccccctga
     7621 cgagcatcac aaaaatcgac gctcaagtca gaggtggcga aacccgacag gactataaag
     7681 ataccaggcg tttccccctg gaagctccct cgtgcgctct cctgttccga ccctgccgct
     7741 taccggatac ctgtccgcct ttctcccttc gggaagcgtg gcgctttctc atagctcacg
     7801 ctgtaggtat ctcagttcgg tgtaggtcgt tcgctccaag ctgggctgtg tgcacgaacc
     7861 ccccgttcag cccgaccgct gcgccttatc cggtaactat cgtcttgagt ccaacccggt
     7921 aagacacgac ttatcgccac tggcagcagc cactggtaac aggattagca gagcgaggta
     7981 tgtaggcggt gctacagagt tcttgaagtg gtggcctaac tacggctaca ctagaagaac
     8041 agtatttggt atctgcgctc tgctgaagcc agttaccttc ggaaaaagag ttggtagctc
     8101 ttgatccggc aaacaaacca ccgctggtag cggtggtttt tttgtttgca agcagcagat
     8161 tacgcgcaga aaaaaaggat ctcaagaaga tcctttgatc ttttctacgg ggtctgacgc
     8221 tcagtggaac gaaaactcac gttaagggat tttggtcatg agattatcaa aaaggatctt
     8281 cacctagatc cttttaaatt aaaaatgaag ttttaaatca atctaaagta tatatgagta
     8341 aacttggtct gacagttacc aatgcttaat cagtgaggca cctatctcag cgatctgtct
     8401 atttcgttca tccatagttg cctgactccc cgtcgtgtag ataactacga tacgggaggg
     8461 cttaccatct ggccccagtg ctgcaatgat accgcgagac ccacgctcac cggctccaga
     8521 tttatcagca ataaaccagc cagccggaag ggccgagcgc agaagtggtc ctgcaacttt
     8581 atccgcctcc atccagtcta ttaattgttg ccgggaagct agagtaagta gttcgccagt
     8641 taatagtttg cgcaacgttg ttgccattgc tacaggcatc gtggtgtcac gctcgtcgtt
     8701 tggtatggct tcattcagct ccggttccca acgatcaagg cgagttacat gatcccccat
     8761 gttgtgcaaa aaagcggtta gctccttcgg tcctccgatc gttgtcagaa gtaagttggc
     8821 cgcagtgtta tcactcatgg ttatggcagc actgcataat tctcttactg tcatgccatc
     8881 cgtaagatgc ttttctgtga ctggtgagta ctcaaccaag tcattctgag aatagtgtat
     8941 gcggcgaccg agttgctctt gcccggcgtc aatacgggat aataccgcgc cacatagcag
     9001 aactttaaaa gtgctcatca ttggaaaacg ttcttcgggg cgaaaactct caaggatctt
     9061 accgctgttg agatccagtt cgatgtaacc cactcgtgca cccaactgat cttcagcatc
     9121 ttttactttc accagcgttt ctgggtgagc aaaaacagga aggcaaaatg ccgcaaaaaa
     9181 gggaataagg gcgacacgga aatgttgaat actcatactc ttcctttttc aatattattg
     9241 aagcatttat cagggttatt gtctcatgag cggatacata tttgaatgta tttagaaaaa
     9301 taaacaaata ggggttccgc gcacatttcc ccgaaaagtg ccacctgacg tcgacggatc
     9361 gggagatcaa cttgtttatt gcagcttata atggttacaa ataaagcaat agcatcacaa
     9421 atttcacaaa taaagcattt ttttcactgc attctagttg tggtttgtcc aaactcatca
     9481 atgtatctta tcatgtctgg atcaactgga taactcaagc taaccaaaat catcccaaac
     9541 ttcccacccc ataccctatt accactgcca attacctgtg gtttcattta ctctaaacct
     9601 gtgattcctc tgaattattt tcattttaaa gaaattgtat ttgttaaata tgtactacaa
     9661 acttagtagt
//
