>Addgene plasmid #134861 | pLVX-EF1a-CCO-IRES-Puromycin | addgene full sequence | sequence record 273797 | Addgene NGS Result
TACCAAATACTGTTCTTCTAGTGTAGCCGTAGTTAGGCCACCACTTCAAGAACTCTGTAGCACCGCCTAC
ATACCTCGCTCTGCTAATCCTGTTACCAGTGGCTGCTGCCAGTGGCGATAAGTCGTGTCTTACCGGGTTG
GACTCAAGACGATAGTTACCGGATAAGGCGCAGCGGTCGGGCTGAACGGGGGGTTCGTGCACACAGCCCA
GCTTGGAGCGAACGACCTACACCGAACTGAGATACCTACAGCGTGAGCTATGAGAAAGCGCCACGCTTCC
CGAAGGGAGAAAGGCGGACAGGTATCCGGTAAGCGGCAGGGTCGGAACAGGAGAGCGCACGAGGGAGCTT
CCAGGGGGAAACGCCTGGTATCTTTATAGTCCTGTCGGGTTTCGCCACCTCTGACTTGAGCGTCGATTTT
TGTGATGCTCGTCAGGGGGGCGGAGCCTATGGAAAAACGCCAGCAACGCGGCCTTTTTACGGTTCCTGGC
CTTTTGCTGGCCTTTTGCTCACATGTTCTTTCCTGCGTTATCCCCTGATTCTGTGGATAACCGTATTACC
GCCTTTGAGTGAGCTGATACCGCTCGCCGCAGCCGAACGACCGAGCGCAGCGAGTCAGTGAGCGAGGAAG
CGGAAGAGCGCCCAATACGCAAACCGCCTCTCCCCGCGCGTTGGCCGATTCATTAATGCAGCTGGCACGA
CAGGTTTCCCGACTGGAAAGCGGGCAGTGAGCGCAACGCAATTAATGTGAGTTAGCTCACTCATTAGGCA
CCCCAGGCTTTACACTTTATGCTTCCGGCTCGTATGTTGTGTGGAATTGTGAGCGGATAACAATTTCACA
CAGGAAACAGCTATGACCATGATTACGCCAAGCTCTAGCTAGAGGTCGACGGTAAACGCTAGCAATGTCA
AGGCCTCTCACTCTCTGATATTCATTTCTTTGCAAGTTATAAATACTGAATAATAAGATGACATGAACTA
CTACTGCTAGAGATTTTCCACACTGACTAAAAGGGTCTGAGGGATCTCTAGTTACCAGAGTCACACAACA
GACGGGCACACACTACTTGAAGCACTCAAGGCAAGCTTTATTGAGGCTTAAGCAGTGGGTTCCCTAGTTA
GCCAGAGAGCTCCCAGGCTCAGATCTGGTCTAACCAGAGAGACCCAGTACAGGCAAAAAGCAGCTGCTTA
TATGCAGGATCTGAGGGCTCGCCACTCCCCAGTCCCGCCCAGGCCACGCCTCCCTGGAAAGTCCCCAGCG
GAAAGTCCCTTGTAGCAAGCTCGATATCAGCAGTTCTTGAAGTACTCCGGATGCAGCTCTCGGGCCACGT
GATGAAATGCTAGGCGGCTGTCAAACCTCCACTCTAACACTTCTCTCTCCGGGTCATCCATCCCATGCAG
GCTCACAGGGTGTAACAAGCTGGTGTTCTCTCCTTTATTGGCCTCTTCTACCTTATCTGGCTCAACTGGT
ACTAGCTTGTAGCACCATCCAAAGGTCAGTGGATATCTGACCCCTGGCCCTGGTGTGTAGTTCTGCTAAT
CAGGGAAGTAGCCTTGTGTGTGGTAGATCCACAGATCAAGGATATCTTGTCTTCTTTGGGAGTGAATTAG
CCCTTCCAACTACTAAGTTTGTAGTACATATTTAACAAATACAATTTCTTTAAAATGAAAATAATTCAGA
GGAATCACAGGTTTAGAGTAAATGAAACCACAGGTAATTGGCAGTGGTAATAGGGTATGGGGTGGGAAGT
TTGGGATGATTTTGGTTAGCTTGAGTTATCCAGTTGATCCAGACATGATAAGATACATTGATGAGTTTGG
ACAAACCACAACTAGAATGCAGTGAAAAAAATGCTTTATTTGTGAAATTTGTGATGCTATTGCTTTATTT
GTAACCATTATAAGCTGCAATAAACAAGTTGATCTCCCGATCCGTCGACGTCAGGTGGCACTTTTCGGGG
AAATGTGCGCGGAACCCCTATTTGTTTATTTTTCTAAATACATTCAAATATGTATCCGCTCATGAGACAA
TAACCCTGATAAATGCTTCAATAATATTGAAAAAGGAAGAGTATGAGTATTCAACATTTCCGTGTCGCCC
TTATTCCCTTTTTTGCGGCATTTTGCCTTCCTGTTTTTGCTCACCCAGAAACGCTGGTGAAAGTAAAAGA
TGCTGAAGATCAGTTGGGTGCACGAGTGGGTTACATCGAACTGGATCTCAACAGCGGTAAGATCCTTGAG
AGTTTTCGCCCCGAAGAACGTTTTCCAATGATGAGCACTTTTAAAGTTCTGCTATGTGGCGCGGTATTAT
CCCGTATTGACGCCGGGCAAGAGCAACTCGGTCGCCGCATACACTATTCTCAGAATGACTTGGTTGAGTA
CTCACCAGTCACAGAAAAGCATCTTACGGATGGCATGACAGTAAGAGAATTATGCAGTGCTGCCATAACC
ATGAGTGATAACACTGCGGCCAACTTACTTCTGACAACGATCGGAGGACCGAAGGAGCTAACCGCTTTTT
TGCACAACATGGGGGATCATGTAACTCGCCTTGATCGTTGGGAACCGGAGCTGAATGAAGCCATACCAAA
CGACGAGCGTGACACCACGATGCCTGTAGCAATGGCAACAACGTTGCGCAAACTATTAACTGGCGAACTA
CTTACTCTAGCTTCCCGGCAACAATTAATAGACTGGATGGAGGCGGATAAAGTTGCAGGACCACTTCTGC
GCTCGGCCCTTCCGGCTGGCTGGTTTATTGCTGATAAATCTGGAGCCGGTGAGCGTGGGTCTCGCGGTAT
CATTGCAGCACTGGGGCCAGATGGTAAGCCCTCCCGTATCGTAGTTATCTACACGACGGGGAGTCAGGCA
ACTATGGATGAACGAAATAGACAGATCGCTGAGATAGGTGCCTCACTGATTAAGCATTGGTAACTGTCAG
ACCAAGTTTACTCATATATACTTTAGATTGATTTAAAACTTCATTTTTAATTTAAAAGGATCTAGGTGAA
GATCCTTTTTGATAATCTCATGACCAAAATCCCTTAACGTGAGTTTTCGTTCCACTGAGCGTCAGACCCC
GTAGAAAAGATCAAAGGATCTTCTTGAGATCCTTTTTTTCTGCGCGTAATCTGCTGCTTGCAAACAAAAA
AACCACCGCTACCAGCGGTGGTTTGTTTGCCGGATCAAGAGCTACCAACTCTTTTTCCGAAGGTAACTGG
CTTCAGCAGAGCGCAGA
Features (pLannotate 1.2.2; 10 found; start..end, strand, type, name):
    638..730     +  CDS            lacI (fragment): lac repressor; lacI; The lac repressor binds to the lac operator to inhibit transcription in E. coli. This inhibition can be relieved by adding lactose or isopropyl-β-D-thiogalactopyranoside (IPTG).
    743..764     +  protein_bind   CAP binding site: CAP binding activates transcription in the presence of cAMP. E. coli catabolite activator protein
    779..809     +  promoter       lac promoter: promoter for the E. coli lac operon
    817..833     +  protein_bind   lac operator: The lac repressor binds to the lac operator to inhibit transcription in E. coli. This inhibition can be relieved by adding lactose or isopropyl-β-D-thiogalactopyranoside (IPTG). lac repressor encoded by lacI
    985..1242    -  LTR            5' LTR (truncated): truncated 5' long terminal repeat (LTR) from HIV-1
   1290..1619    -  CDS            nef (fragment): NEF_HV1BR - Experimental evidence at protein level: Swiss-Prot protein existence level 1. Extracellular Nef protein targets CD4(+) T-lymphocytes for apoptosis by interacting with CXCR4 surface receptors (PubMed:14990729). From Human immunodeficiency virus type 1 group M subtype B (isolate BRU/LAI) (HIV-1).
   1786..1920    -  polyA_signal   SV40 poly(A) signal: SV40 polyadenylation signal
   1968..2072    +  promoter       AmpR promoter: bla
   2073..2933    +  CDS            AmpR: β-lactamase; bla; confers resistance to ampicillin, carbenicillin, and related antibiotics
   3104..455     +  rep_origin     ori (across the origin): high-copy-number ColE1/pMB1/pBR322/pUC origin of replication
