[The description below was written by a language model from this plasmid's Addgene catalogue record, the feature table of its GenBank file and pLannotate feature annotations shown in this document.]
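Description:
pLVX-EF1a-CCO-IRES-Puromycin is an HIV-1-based lentiviral transfer plasmid for mammalian expression, built on the pLVX-EF1a-IRES-Puromycin backbone. It is propagated in E. coli through a high-copy ColE1/pUC-type origin and selected with the ampicillin resistance gene (bla). The proviral region is bounded by two full-length HIV-1 LTRs (both are labelled 3' LTR in the annotation). It carries the Psi packaging signal, the Rev response element for Rev-dependent nuclear export of the genomic RNA, and the cPPT/CTS element, which aids nuclear import of the reverse-transcribed genome. A WPRE lies upstream of the downstream LTR and enhances transcript stability and expression.

The payload is a bicistronic cassette driven by the constitutive human EF-1α promoter, including its first intron. The first cistron encodes the mitochondrial presequence of human cytochrome c oxidase subunit VIII (COX8A, the first 87 bp, subcloned from a commercial construct) fused at its C terminus to EGFP. The presequence directs the fluorescent protein into mitochondria, and the record describes the product as an EGFP-tagged inner mitochondrial membrane marker. An EMCV IRES then allows translation of puromycin N-acetyltransferase from the same transcript, so puromycin-resistant cells should also express the marker. The plasmid was deposited with a study that built a reference library of localisation landmarks for image-based machine-learning assignment of protein subcellular location.

The GenBank record spans 9,670 bp, slightly more than the catalogue figure of 9,649 bp. The separate 3,237-nt sequencing-derived annotation covers only the bacterial backbone, the SV40 poly(A) signal and part of an LTR region, not the expression cassette.
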