Addgene plasmid #134861: pLVX-EF1a-CCO-IRES-Puromycin
Purpose: Expresses EGFP-tagged inner mitochondrial membrane marker
Depositing lab: David Andrews. Depositing organization: Sunnybrook Research Institute. Publication: A reference library for assigning protein subcellular localizations by image-based machine learning. Schormann W, Hariharan S, Andrews DW. J Cell Biol. 2020 Mar 2;219(3). pii: 133635. doi: 10.1083/jcb.201904090. PubMed 31968357.
Backbone
  Vector backbone: pLVX-EF1a-IRES-Puromycin
  Backbone size w/o insert (bp): 8825
  Total vector size (bp): 9649
  Vector type: Mammalian Expression, Lentiviral
  Selectable markers: Puromycin
Growth in bacteria
  Bacterial resistance: Ampicillin, 100 μg/mL
  Growth temperature: 30°C
  Growth strain: NEB Stable
  Copy number: High Copy
Gene/Insert
  Gene/Insert name: cytochrome c oxidase subunit VIII (alt name: COX8A)
  Species: H. sapiens (human)
  Insert size (bp): 87
  Entrez Gene: COX8A (a.k.a. COX, COX8, COX8-2, COX8L, MC4DN15, VIII, VIII-L)
  Promoter: EF1a
  Tag / fusion protein: EGFP (C terminal on insert)
  Cloning method: Unknown
  Sequencing primers: 5′ ATGCGATGGAGTTTCCCCAC
Resource information
  A portion of this plasmid was derived from a plasmid made by: COX8A sequence (1-87bp) subcloned from Clontech construct
Terms and licenses: Academic/Nonprofit Terms; Industry Terms: Not Available to Industry
How to cite: pLVX-EF1a-CCO-IRES-Puromycin was a gift from David Andrews (Addgene plasmid # 134861 ; http://n2t.net/addgene:134861 ; RRID:Addgene_134861)
